Addgene plasmid #97315: AAV_Actb MMEJ donor
Purpose: MMEJ donor for fusing a p2A-mCherry reporter to mouse Actb.
Depositing lab: Hui Yang. Depositing organization: Center for Excellence in Brain Science and Intelligence Technology, Chinese Academy of Sciences. Publication: Homology-mediated end joining-based targeted integration using CRISPR/Cas9. Yao X, Wang X, Hu X, Liu Z, Liu J, Zhou H, Shen X, Wei Y, Huang Z, Ying W, Wang Y, Nie YH, Zhang CC, Li S, Cheng L, Wang Q, Wu Y, Huang P, Sun Q, Shi L, Yang H. Cell Res. 2017 May 19. doi: 10.1038/cr.2017.76. PubMed 28524166.
Backbone
  Vector backbone: pAAV
  Vector type: Mammalian Expression, Mouse Targeting, AAV
Growth in bacteria
  Bacterial resistance: Ampicillin and Kanamycin, 100 & 50 μg/mL
  Growth temperature: 37°C
  Growth strain: NEB Stable
  Copy number: High Copy
Gene/Insert
  Gene/Insert name: Actb MMEJ donor (alt name: Actb MMEJ template)
  Species: Synthetic
  Insert size (bp): 879
  Cloning method: Restriction Enzyme; 5′ cloning site unknown (unknown if destroyed); 3′ cloning site unknown (unknown if destroyed)
  Sequencing primers: 5′ M13R; 3′ M13F
Terms and licenses: Academic/Nonprofit Terms; Industry Terms: Not Available to Industry
Depositor comments: gRNA sequence: agtccgcctagaagcacttg
How to cite: AAV_Actb MMEJ donor was a gift from Hui Yang (Addgene plasmid # 97315 ; http://n2t.net/addgene:97315 ; RRID:Addgene_97315)
