[The description below was written by a language model from this plasmid's Addgene catalogue record and pLannotate feature annotations shown in this document.]
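Description:
AAV_Actb MMEJ donor is a repair-template plasmid for CRISPR/Cas9-mediated knock-in at the mouse Actb locus, designed to fuse a p2A-mCherry reporter to the endogenous beta-actin coding sequence by microhomology-mediated end joining (MMEJ). The catalogue lists the backbone as pAAV and the vector type as mammalian expression, mouse targeting and AAV. However, the feature table for the 4,722 nt sequence shows no AAV inverted terminal repeats. Its annotated elements instead resemble a general cloning vector: a lac promoter, operator and CAP site, a lacZα fragment, a T7 promoter and an f1 origin. Suitability for AAV packaging therefore cannot be confirmed from the annotation. The plasmid replicates in E. coli from a high-copy ColE1/pUC-type origin. It carries both a β-lactamase gene (ampicillin resistance) and a neo/nptII gene (kanamycin resistance), consistent with the dual selection listed.

The payload is a synthetic insert recorded as 879 bp, of which the only annotated part is the mCherry coding sequence. The 2A peptide and the short Actb microhomology arms implied by the stated purpose are not individually annotated, and no mammalian promoter is detected. That fits a promoterless design in which mCherry is produced only after in-frame integration downstream of Actb. The 2A sequence would then let actin and the red reporter be made as separate proteins from one transcript. The depositor notes an accompanying guide RNA target, though the record does not state whether target sites flank the insert in the donor. The construct serves as the MMEJ comparison donor in work evaluating homology-mediated end joining strategies, with red fluorescence reporting targeted integration.
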