Features (pLannotate 1.2.2; 13 found; start..end, strand, type, name):
    314..406     +  CDS            lacI (fragment): lac repressor; lacI; The lac repressor binds to the lac operator to inhibit transcription in E. coli. This inhibition can be relieved by adding lactose or isopropyl-β-D-thiogalactopyranoside (IPTG).
    419..440     +  protein_bind   CAP binding site: CAP binding activates transcription in the presence of cAMP. E. coli catabolite activator protein
    455..485     +  promoter       lac promoter: promoter for the E. coli lac operon
    493..509     +  protein_bind   lac operator: The lac repressor binds to the lac operator to inhibit transcription in E. coli. This inhibition can be relieved by adding lactose or isopropyl-β-D-thiogalactopyranoside (IPTG). lac repressor encoded by lacI
    675..1382    +  CDS            mCherry: mCherry is a basic (constitutively fluorescent) red fluorescent protein published in 2004, derived from Discosoma sp.. It is reported to be a very rapidly-maturing monomer with low acid sensitivity.
   1468..1486    -  promoter       T7 promoter: promoter for bacteriophage T7 RNA polymerase
   1489..1646    +  CDS            lacZα (fragment): LacZα fragment of β-galactosidase; lacZ fragment
   1650..2078    +  rep_origin     f1 ori (sequence partly withheld): f1 bacteriophage origin of replication; arrow indicates direction of (+) strand synthesis
   2091..2390    +  CDS            tnpA (fragment): TN5P_ECOLX - Also known as tnp. Experimental evidence at protein level: Swiss-Prot protein existence level 1. Mediates transposition of transposon Tn5 by a 'cut and paste' mechanism. First, the monomeric transposase binds the 19 bp inverted DNA repeats flanking the transposon. Then, dimerization of the DNA- bound transposase creates a synaptic DNA complex. After nicking of the first DNA strand, excision of the transposon proceeds through a series of intermediates. The transposase then mediates the insertion of the transposon at a new site by strand transfer. The activity of the wild- type tran
   2422..3213    +  CDS            neo: KKA2_KLEPN - Also known as kan, nptII. Experimental evidence at protein level: Swiss-Prot protein existence level 1. Resistance to kanamycin, neomycin, paromomycin, ribostamycin, butirosin and gentamicin B. From Klebsiella pneumoniae.
   3217..3233    +  promoter       AmpR promoter (fragment): bla
   3234..4094    +  CDS            AmpR: β-lactamase; bla; confers resistance to ampicillin, carbenicillin, and related antibiotics
   4265..131     +  rep_origin     ori (across the origin): high-copy-number ColE1/pMB1/pBR322/pUC origin of replication
>Addgene plasmid #97315 | AAV_Actb MMEJ donor | addgene full sequence | sequence record 197922 | Addgene NGS Result
GAACAGGAGAGCGCACGAGGGAGCTTCCAGGGGGAAACGCCTGGTATCTTTATAGTCCTGTCGGGTTTCG
CCACCTCTGACTTGAGCGTCGATTTTTGTGATGCTCGTCAGGGGGGCGGAGCCTATGGAAAAACGCCAGC
AACGCGGCCTTTTTACGGTTCCTGGCCTTTTGCTGGCCTTTTGCTCACATGTTCTTTCCTGCGTTATCCC
CTGATTCTGTGGATAACCGTATTACCGCCTTTGAGTGAGCTGATACCGCTCGCCGCAGCCGAACGACCGA
GCGCAGCGAGTCAGTGAGCGAGGAAGCGGAAGAGCGCCCAATACGCAAACCGCCTCTCCCCGCGCGTTGG
CCGATTCATTAATGCAGCTGGCACGACAGGTTTCCCGACTGGAAAGCGGGCAGTGAGCGCAACGCAATTA
ATGTGAGTTAGCTCACTCATTAGGCACCCCAGGCTTTACACTTTATGCTTCCGGCTCGTATGTTGTGTGG
AATTGTGAGCGGATAACAATTTCACACAGGAAACAGCTATGACCATGATTACGCCAAGCTTGGTACCAGT
CCGCCTAGAAGCACTTGCGGCCCCTCCATCGTGCACCGCAAGTGCTTCTTAATTAACGCCACTAACTTCT
CCCTGTTGAAACAAGCAGGGGATGTCGAAGAGAATCCCGGGCCAATGGTGAGCAAGGGCGAGGAGGATAA
CATGGCCATCATCAAGGAGTTCATGCGCTTCAAGGTGCACATGGAGGGCTCCGTGAACGGCCACGAGTTC
GAGATCGAGGGCGAGGGCGAGGGCCGCCCCTACGAGGGCACCCAGACCGCCAAGCTGAAGGTGACCAAGG
GTGGCCCCCTGCCCTTCGCCTGGGACATCCTGTCCCCTCAGTTCATGTACGGCTCCAAGGCCTACGTGAA
GCACCCCGCCGACATCCCCGACTACTTGAAGCTGTCCTTCCCCGAGGGCTTCAAGTGGGAGCGCGTGATG
AACTTCGAGGACGGCGGCGTGGTGACCGTGACCCAGGACTCCTCCCTGCAGGACGGCGAGTTCATCTACA
AGGTGAAGCTGCGCGGCACCAACTTCCCCTCCGACGGCCCCGTAATGCAGAAGAAGACCATGGGCTGGGA
GGCCTCCTCCGAGCGGATGTACCCCGAGGACGGCGCCCTGAAGGGCGAGATCAAGCAGAGGCTGAAGCTG
AAGGACGGCGGCCACTACGACGCTGAGGTCAAGACCACCTACAAGGCCAAGAAGCCCGTGCAGCTGCCCG
GCGCCTACAACGTCAACATCAAGTTGGACATCACCTCCCACAACGAGGACTACACCATCGTGGAACAGTA
CGAACGCGCCGAGGGCCGCCACTCCACCGGCGGCATGGACGAGCTGTACAAGTAAGGCGCGCCGCGGACT
GTTACTGAGCTGCCCGCAAGTGCTTCTAGGCGGACTCTCGAGCATGCATCTAGAGGGCCCAATTCGCCCT
ATAGTGAGTCGTATTACAATTCACTGGCCGTCGTTTTACAACGTCGTGACTGGGAAAACCCTGGCGTTAC
CCAACTTAATCGCCTTGCAGCACATCCCCCTTTCGCCAGCTGGCGTAATAGCGAAGAGGCCCGCACCGAT
CGCCCTTCCCAACAGTTGCGCAGCCTGAATGGCGAATGG
[124 nt withheld, positions 1650-1773]
C
[91 nt withheld, positions 1775-1865]
A
[49 nt withheld, positions 1867-1915]
CCTTTGACGTTGGAGTCCACGTTCTTT
[37 nt withheld, positions 1943-1979]
ACCCTATCTCGGTCTATTCTTTTGATTTATAAGGGATTTTGCCGATTTCGGCCTATTGGTTAAAAAATGA
GCTGATTTAACAAAAATTTAACGCGAATTTTAACAAAATTCAGGGCGCAAGGGCTGCTAAAGGAAGCGGA
ACACGTAGAAAGCCAGTCCGCAGAAACGGTGCTGACCCCGGATGAATGTCAGCTACTGGGCTATCTGGAC
AAGGGAAAACGCAAGCGCAAAGAGAAAGCAGGTAGCTTGCAGTGGGCTTACATGGCGATAGCTAGACTGG
GCGGTTTTATGGACAGCAAGCGAACCGGAATTGCCAGCTGGGGCGCCCTCTGGTAAGGTTGGGAAGCCCT
GCAAAGTAAACTGGATGGCTTTCTTGCCGCCAAGGATCTGATGGCGCAGGGGATCAAGATCTGATCAAGA
GACAGGATGAGGATCGTTTCGCATGATTGAACAAGATGGATTGCACGCAGGTTCTCCGGCCGCTTGGGTG
GAGAGGCTATTCGGCTATGACTGGGCACAACAGACAATCGGCTGCTCTGATGCCGCCGTGTTCCGGCTGT
CAGCGCAGGGGCGCCCGGTTCTTTTTGTCAAGACCGACCTGTCCGGTGCCCTGAATGAACTGCAGGACGA
GGCAGCGCGGCTATCGTGGCTGGCCACGACGGGCGTTCCTTGCGCAGCTGTGCTCGACGTTGTCACTGAA
GCGGGAAGGGACTGGCTGCTATTGGGCGAAGTGCCGGGGCAGGATCTCCTGTCATCCCACCTTGCTCCTG
CCGAGAAAGTATCCATCATGGCTGATGCAATGCGGCGGCTGCATACGCTTGATCCGGCTACCTGCCCATT
CGACCACCAAGCGAAACATCGCATCGAGCGAGCACGTACTCGGATGGAAGCCGGTCTTGTCGATCAGGAT
GATCTGGACGAAGAGCATCAGGGGCTCGCGCCAGCCGAACTGTTCGCCAGGCTCAAGGCGCGCATGCCCG
ACGGCGAGGATCTCGTCGTGACCCATGGCGATGCCTGCTTGCCGAATATCATGGTGGAAAATGGCCGCTT
TTCTGGATTCATCGACTGTGGCCGGCTGGGTGTGGCGGACCGCTATCAGGACATAGCGTTGGCTACCCGT
GATATTGCTGAAGAGCTTGGCGGCGAATGGGCTGACCGCTTCCTCGTGCTTTACGGTATCGCCGCTCCCG
ATTCGCAGCGCATCGCCTTCTATCGCCTTCTTGACGAGTTCTTCTGAATTGAAAAAGGAAGAGTATGAGT
ATTCAACATTTCCGTGTCGCCCTTATTCCCTTTTTTGCGGCATTTTGCCTTCCTGTTTTTGCTCACCCAG
AAACGCTGGTGAAAGTAAAAGATGCTGAAGATCAGTTGGGTGCACGAGTGGGTTACATCGAACTGGATCT
CAACAGCGGTAAGATCCTTGAGAGTTTTCGCCCCGAAGAACGTTTTCCAATGATGAGCACTTTTAAAGTT
CTGCTATGTGGCGCGGTATTATCCCGTATTGACGCCGGGCAAGAGCAACTCGGTCGCCGCATACACTATT
CTCAGAATGACTTGGTTGAGTACTCACCAGTCACAGAAAAGCATCTTACGGATGGCATGACAGTAAGAGA
ATTATGCAGTGCTGCCATAACCATGAGTGATAACACTGCGGCCAACTTACTTCTGACAACGATCGGAGGA
CCGAAGGAGCTAACCGCTTTTTTGCACAACATGGGGGATCATGTAACTCGCCTTGATCGTTGGGAACCGG
AGCTGAATGAAGCCATACCAAACGACGAGCGTGACACCACGATGCCTGTAGCAATGGCAACAACGTTGCG
CAAACTATTAACTGGCGAACTACTTACTCTAGCTTCCCGGCAACAATTAATAGACTGGATGGAGGCGGAT
AAAGTTGCAGGACCACTTCTGCGCTCGGCCCTTCCGGCTGGCTGGTTTATTGCTGATAAATCTGGAGCCG
GTGAGCGTGGGTCTCGCGGTATCATTGCAGCACTGGGGCCAGATGGTAAGCCCTCCCGTATCGTAGTTAT
CTACACGACGGGGAGTCAGGCAACTATGGATGAACGAAATAGACAGATCGCTGAGATAGGTGCCTCACTG
ATTAAGCATTGGTAACTGTCAGACCAAGTTTACTCATATATACTTTAGATTGATTTAAAACTTCATTTTT
AATTTAAAAGGATCTAGGTGAAGATCCTTTTTGATAATCTCATGACCAAAATCCCTTAACGTGAGTTTTC
GTTCCACTGAGCGTCAGACCCCGTAGAAAAGATCAAAGGATCTTCTTGAGATCCTTTTTTTCTGCGCGTA
ATCTGCTGCTTGCAAACAAAAAAACCACCGCTACCAGCGGTGGTTTGTTTGCCGGATCAAGAGCTACCAA
CTCTTTTTCCGAAGGTAACTGGCTTCAGCAGAGCGCAGATACCAAATACTGTTCTTCTAGTGTAGCCGTA
GTTAGGCCACCACTTCAAGAACTCTGTAGCACCGCCTACATACCTCGCTCTGCTAATCCTGTTACCAGTG
GCTGCTGCCAGTGGCGATAAGTCGTGTCTTACCGGGTTGGACTCAAGACGATAGTTACCGGATAAGGCGC
AGCGGTCGGGCTGAACGGGGGGTTCGTGCACACAGCCCAGCTTGGAGCGAACGACCTACACCGAACTGAG
ATACCTACAGCGTGAGCTATGAGAAAGCGCCACGCTTCCCGAAGGGAGAAAGGCGGACAGGTATCCGGTA
AGCGGCAGGGTCG
