>Addgene plasmid #97315 | AAV_Actb MMEJ donor | depositor partial sequence | sequence record 178919 | Actb MMEJ donor
AGTCCGCCTAGAAGCACTTGCGGCCCCTCCATCGTGCACCGCAAGTGCTTCTTAATTAACGCCACTAACT
TCTCCCTGTTGAAACAAGCAGGGGATGTCGAAGAGAATCCCGGGCCAATGGTGAGCAAGGGCGAGGAGGA
TAACATGGCCATCATCAAGGAGTTCATGCGCTTCAAGGTGCACATGGAGGGCTCCGTGAACGGCCACGAG
TTCGAGATCGAGGGCGAGGGCGAGGGCCGCCCCTACGAGGGCACCCAGACCGCCAAGCTGAAGGTGACCA
AGGGTGGCCCCCTGCCCTTCGCCTGGGACATCCTGTCCCCTCAGTTCATGTACGGCTCCAAGGCCTACGT
GAAGCACCCCGCCGACATCCCCGACTACTTGAAGCTGTCCTTCCCCGAGGGCTTCAAGTGGGAGCGCGTG
ATGAACTTCGAGGACGGCGGCGTGGTGACCGTGACCCAGGACTCCTCCCTGCAGGACGGCGAGTTCATCT
ACAAGGTGAAGCTGCGCGGCACCAACTTCCCCTCCGACGGCCCCGTAATGCAGAAGAAGACCATGGGCTG
GGAGGCCTCCTCCGAGCGGATGTACCCCGAGGACGGCGCCCTGAAGGGCGAGATCAAGCAGAGGCTGAAG
CTGAAGGACGGCGGCCACTACGACGCTGAGGTCAAGACCACCTACAAGGCCAAGAAGCCCGTGCAGCTGC
CCGGCGCCTACAACGTCAACATCAAGTTGGACATCACCTCCCACAACGAGGACTACACCATCGTGGAACA
GTACGAACGCGCCGAGGGCCGCCACTCCACCGGCGGCATGGACGAGCTGTACAAGTAAGGCGCGCCGCGG
ACTGTTACTGAGCTGCCCGCAAGTGCTTCTAGGCGGACT
